Addgene plasmid #55206: pGreen_dualluc_3'UTR_sensor
Purpose: Dual-luciferase reporter for microRNA targeting in plants
Depositing lab: Michael Axtell. Depositing organization: Pennsylvania State University. Publication: Analysis of complementarity requirements for plant MicroRNA targeting using a Nicotiana benthamiana quantitative transient assay. Liu Q, Wang F, Axtell MJ. Plant Cell. 2014 Feb;26(2):741-53. doi: 10.1105/tpc.113.120972. Epub 2014 Feb 7. PubMed 24510721.
Backbone
  Vector backbone: pGreen II
  Backbone manufacturer: pGreen II
  Backbone size w/o insert (bp): 2500
  Total vector size (bp): 7070
  Vector type: Luciferase ; Plant transient expression
Growth in bacteria
  Bacterial resistance: Kanamycin, 50 μg/mL
  Growth temperature: 37°C
  Growth strain: DH5alpha
  Copy number: High Copy
Gene/Insert 1
  Gene/Insert name: Renilla luciferase (alt name: R-Luc)
  Species: Renilla reniformis
  Insert size (bp): 936
Gene/Insert 2
  Gene/Insert name: Firefly luciferase (alt name: F-Luc)
  Species: Photinus pyralis
  Insert size (bp): 1653
Resource information
  A portion of this plasmid was derived from a plasmid made by: Modified from on pGreen II 0229 and pGreen II 0000
Terms and licenses: Academic/Nonprofit Terms; Industry Terms: Not Available to Industry
How to cite: pGreen_dualluc_3'UTR_sensor was a gift from Michael Axtell (Addgene plasmid # 55206 ; http://n2t.net/addgene:55206 ; RRID:Addgene_55206)
