[The description below was written by a language model from this plasmid's Addgene catalogue record and pLannotate feature annotations shown in this document.]
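Description:
pGreen_dualluc_3'UTR_sensor is a small binary plant expression vector of about 7.1 kb, built on the pGreen II backbone (derived from pGreen II 0229 and pGreen II 0000). It serves as a dual-luciferase reporter for measuring microRNA targeting in plants by transient expression. It is maintained at high copy in E. coli through a ColE1/pUC-type origin and selected with kanamycin via an aph(3')-Ia gene located outside the T-DNA. A pSa origin is also annotated. In the pGreen system this origin supports replication in Agrobacterium, generally with replication functions supplied in trans by a helper plasmid, although the record does not mention a helper.

Two independent reporter cassettes lie in opposite orientations between the nopaline-type left and right T-DNA border repeats. Firefly luciferase (the luc+ version, from Photinus pyralis) is driven by the strong constitutive CaMV 35S promoter and ends in a CaMV polyadenylation signal. As the construct name suggests, this is presumably the sensor transcript, with candidate microRNA target sites placed in its 3'UTR. The short unannotated gap between the coding sequence and the poly(A) signal would fit that role, but the record does not define the cloning site. Renilla luciferase, expressed from the weaker NOS promoter with a NOS terminator, would then provide an internal normaliser delivered on the same T-DNA, so that the firefly/Renilla ratio reports microRNA-mediated repression independently of delivery efficiency. Remnants of the pBluescript-derived cloning region (lacZα fragment, T7 and T3 promoters, lac promoter/operator) flank the firefly cassette. The associated publication used a quantitative transient assay in Nicotiana benthamiana to examine the complementarity requirements of plant microRNA targeting.
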