Features (pLannotate 1.2.2; 21 found; start..end, strand, type, name):
    542..564     +  misc_feature   LB T-DNA repeat: left border repeat from nopaline C58 T-DNA (truncated)
    587..839     -  terminator     NOS terminator: nopaline synthase terminator and poly(A) signal
    854..1789    -  CDS            Rluc: luciferase from the anthozoan coelenterate Renilla reniformis (sea pansy)
   1823..2002    -  promoter       NOS promoter: nopaline synthase promoter
   2112..2267    -  CDS            lacZα (fragment): LacZα fragment of β-galactosidase; lacZ fragment
   2275..2293    +  promoter       T7 promoter: promoter for bacteriophage T7 RNA polymerase
   2368..2711    +  promoter       CaMV 35S promoter: strong constitutive promoter from cauliflower mosaic virus
   2718..4370    +  CDS            luciferase: firefly luciferase; luc+; enhanced luc+ version of the luciferase gene
   4467..4631    +  polyA_signal   CaMV poly(A) signal (fragment): cauliflower mosaic virus polyadenylation signal
   4632..4655    -  misc_feature   MCS (fragment): pBluescript multiple cloning site
   4668..4686    -  promoter       T3 promoter: promoter for bacteriophage T3 RNA polymerase
   4731..4747    -  protein_bind   lac operator: The lac repressor binds to the lac operator to inhibit transcription in E. coli. This inhibition can be relieved by adding lactose or isopropyl-β-D-thiogalactopyranoside (IPTG). lac repressor encoded by lacI
   4755..4786    -  promoter       lac promoter: promoter for the E. coli lac operon
   4801..4822    -  protein_bind   CAP binding site: CAP binding activates transcription in the presence of cAMP. E. coli catabolite activator protein
   4835..4927    -  CDS            lacI (fragment): lac repressor; lacI; The lac repressor binds to the lac operator to inhibit transcription in E. coli. This inhibition can be relieved by adding lactose or isopropyl-β-D-thiogalactopyranoside (IPTG).
   4929..5053    -  rep_origin     RSF ori (fragment): Plasmids containing the RSF 1030 origin of replication can be propagated in E. coli cells that contain additional plasmids with compatible origins.
   5061..5085    +  misc_feature   RB T-DNA repeat: right border repeat from nopaline C58 T-DNA
   5176..5764    -  rep_origin     ori: high-copy-number ColE1/pMB1/pBR322/pUC origin of replication
   5935..6750    -  CDS            KanR: aminoglycoside phosphotransferase; aph(3')-Ia; confers resistance to kanamycin in bacteria or G418 (Geneticin®) in eukaryotes
   6935..7036    +  CDS            TRA2_ECOLX (fragment): Protein predicted: Swiss-Prot protein existence level 4. Required for transposition of transposon Tn903. From Escherichia coli.
   7041..407     +  rep_origin     pSa ori (across the origin): origin of replication from bacterial plasmid pSa
>Addgene plasmid #55206 | pGreen_dualluc_3'UTR_sensor | depositor full sequence | sequence record 86316 | pGreen_dualluc_3'UTR_sensor sequence 7069 bps
TTTTTATCCCCGGAAGCCTGTGGATAGAGGGTAGTTATCCACGTGAAACCGCTAATGCCCCGCAAAGCCT
TGATTCACGGGGCTTTCCGGCCCGCTCCAAAAACTATCCACGTGAAATCGCTAATCAGGGTACGTGAAAT
CGCTAATCGGAGTACGTGAAATCGCTAATAAGGTCACGTGAAATCGCTAATCAAAAAGGCACGTGAGAAC
GCTAATAGCCCTTTCAGATCAACAGCTTGCAAACACCCCTCGCTCCGGCAAGTAGTTACAGCAAGTAGTA
TGTTCAATTAGCTTTTCAATTATGAATATATATATCAATTATTGGTCGCCCTTGGCTTGTGGACAATGCG
CTACGCGCACCGGCTCCGCCCGTGGACAACCGCAAGCGGTTGCCCACCGTCGAGCGCCAGCGCCTTTGCC
CACAACCCGGCGGCCGGCCGCAACAGATCGTTTTATAAATTTTTTTTTTTGAAAAAGAAAAAGCCCGAAA
GGCGGCAACCTCTCGGGCTTCTGGATTTCCGATCCCCGGAATTAGAGATCTTGGCAGGATATATTGTGGT
GTAACGTATCAGCTTGCATGCCGGTCGATCTAGTAACATAGATGACACCGCGCGCGATAATTTATCCTAG
TTTGCGCGCTATATTTTGTTTTCTATCGCGTATTAAATGTATAATTGCGGGACTCTAATCATAAAAACCC
ATCTCATAAATAACGTCATGCATTACATGTTAATTATTACATGCTTAACGTAATTCAACAGAAATTATAT
GATAATCATCGCAAGACCGGCAACAGGATTCAATCTTAAGAAACTTTATTGCCAAATGTTTGAACGATCT
GCTTGACTCTAGATTATTGTTCATTTTTGAGAACTCGCTCAACGAACGATTTGATATATTTTCCCATTTC
ATCAGGTGCATCTTCTTGCGAAAAATGAAGACCTTTTACTTTGACAAATTCAGTATTAGGAAACTTCTTG
GCACCTTCAACAATAGCATTGGAAAAGAATCCTGGGTCCGATTCAATAAACATTTTTGGTAAATCATCAC
TTGCACGTAGATAAGCATTATAATTCCTAACAATTTGTACAACGTCAGGTTTACCACCTTTTACTAACGG
GATTTCACGAGGCCATGATAATGTTGGACGACGAACTTCACCTTTCTCTTTGAATGGTTCAAGATATGCT
GCAAATTCTTCTGGTTCTAACTTTCTCATGATTTTTGATGGCAACATGGTTTCCACGAAGAAGTTATTCT
CCAAAACCATTTTTTCTCCTTCTTCAGATTTGATCAACGCAATATCTTCTTCAATATCAGGCCATTCATC
CCATGATTCAATCACATCTACTACACTTTCAGCGTGAACTATTGCTTTGATCTTATCTTGATGCTCATAG
CTATAATGAAATGCCAAACAAGCACCCCAATCATGGCCGACAAAAATGATCTTCTTTGGTAAATTAAGAA
GTTCAAACCATGCAGTAAGATATTTGTAATGATCAAGTAACCTATAAGAACCATTACCAGATTTGCCTGA
TTTGCCCATACCAATAAGGTCTGGTATAATACACCGCGCTACTGGCTCAATATGTGGCACAACATGTCGC
CATAAATAAGAAGAGGCCGCGTTACCATGTAAAAAAATAACAGCATTTTCTGCATGTTTTTCTGAATCAT
AATAATTAATAAATGAATCAAGAACATTCATTTGTTTACATCTGGCCCACCACTGCGGACCAGTTATCAT
CCGTTTCCTTTGTTCTGGATCATAAACTTTCGAAGTCATGTCGACCTCGAGTTGAGAGTGAATATGAGAC
TCTAATTGGATACCGAGGGGAATTTATGGAACGTCAGTGGAGCATTTTTGACAAGAAATATTTGCTAGCT
GATAGTGACCTTAGGCGACTTTTGAACGCGCAATAATGGTTTCTGACGTATGTGCTTAGCTCATTAAACT
CCAGAAACCCGCGGCTCAGTGGCTCCTTCAACGTTGCGGTTCTGTCAGTTCCAAACGTAAAACGGCTTGT
CCCGCGTCATCGGCGGGGGTCATAACGTGACTCCCTTAATTCTCCGCTCATGATCGATAACATTAACGCT
TACAATTTCCATTCGCCATTCAGGCTGCGCAACTGTTGGGAAGGGCGATCGGTGCGGGCCTCTTCGCTAT
TACGCCAGCTGGCGAAAGGGGGATGTGCTGCAAGGCGATTAAGTTGGGTAACGCCAGGGTTTTCCCAGTC
ACGACGTTGTAAAACGACGGCCAGTGAGCGCGCGTAATACGACTCACTATAGGGCGAATTGGGTACCGGG
CCCACCCCCCTACTCCAAAAATGTCAAAGATACAGTCTCAGAAGACCAAAGGGCTATTGAGACTTTTCAA
CAAAGGGTAATTTCGGGAAACCTCCTCGGATTCCATTGCCCAGCTATCTGTCACTTCATCGAAAGGACAG
TAGAAAAGGAAGGTGGCTCCTACAAATGCCATCATTGCGATAAAGGAAAGGCTATCATTCAAGATGCCTC
TGCCGACAGTGGTCCCAAAGATGGACCCCCACCCACGAGGAGCATCGTGGAAAAAGAAGACGTTCCAACC
ACGTCTTCAAAGCAAGTGGATTGATGTGACATCTCCACTGACGTAAGGGATGACGCACAATCCCACTATC
CTTCGCAAGACCCTTCCTCTATATAAGGAAGTCATTTCATTTGGAGAGGACCTCGAGATGGAAGACGCCA
AAAACATAAAGAAAGGCCCGGCGCCATTCTATCCGCTGGAAGATGGAACCGCTGGAGAGCAACTGCATAA
GGCTATGAAGAGATACGCCCTGGTTCCTGGAACAATTGCTTTTACAGATGCACATATCGAGGTGGACATC
ACTTACGCTGAGTACTTCGAAATGTCCGTTCGGTTGGCAGAAGCTATGAAACGATATGGGCTGAATACAA
ATCACAGAATCGTCGTATGCAGTGAAAACTCTCTTCAATTCTTTATGCCGGTGTTGGGCGCGTTATTTAT
CGGAGTTGCAGTTGCGCCCGCGAACGACATTTATAATGAACGTGAATTGCTCAACAGTATGGGCATTTCG
CAGCCTACCGTGGTGTTCGTTTCCAAAAAGGGGTTGCAAAAAATTTTGAACGTGCAAAAAAAGCTCCCAA
TCATCCAAAAAATTATTATCATGGATTCTAAAACGGATTACCAGGGATTTCAGTCGATGTACACGTTCGT
CACATCTCATCTACCTCCCGGTTTTAATGAATACGATTTTGTGCCAGAGTCCTTCGATAGGGACAAGACA
ATTGCACTGATCATGAACTCCTCTGGATCTACTGGTCTGCCTAAAGGTGTCGCTCTGCCTCATAGAACTG
CCTGCGTGAGATTCTCGCATGCCAGAGATCCTATTTTTGGCAATCAAATCATTCCGGATACTGCGATTTT
AAGTGTTGTTCCATTCCATCACGGTTTTGGAATGTTTACTACACTCGGATATTTGATATGTGGATTTCGA
GTCGTCTTAATGTATAGATTTGAAGAAGAGCTGTTTCTGAGGAGCCTTCAGGATTACAAGATTCAAAGTG
CGCTGCTGGTGCCAACCCTATTCTCCTTCTTCGCCAAAAGCACTCTGATTGACAAATACGATTTATCTAA
TTTACACGAAATTGCTTCTGGTGGCGCTCCCCTCTCTAAGGAAGTCGGGGAAGCGGTTGCCAAGAGGTTC
CATCTGCCAGGTATCAGGCAAGGATATGGGCTCACTGAGACTACATCAGCTATTCTGATTACACCCGAGG
GGGATGATAAACCGGGCGCGGTCGGTAAAGTTGTTCCATTTTTTGAAGCGAAGGTTGTGGATCTGGATAC
CGGGAAAACGCTGGGCGTTAATCAAAGAGGCGAACTGTGTGTGAGAGGTCCTATGATTATGTCCGGTTAT
GTAAACAATCCGGAAGCGACCAACGCCTTGATTGACAAGGATGGATGGCTACATTCTGGAGACATAGCTT
ACTGGGACGAAGACGAACACTTCTTCATCGTTGACCGCCTGAAGTCTCTGATTAAGTACAAAGGCTATCA
GGTGGCTCCCGCTGAATTGGAATCCATCTTGCTCCAACACCCCAACATCTTCGACGCAGGTGTCGCAGGT
CTTCCCGACGATGACGCCGGTGAACTTCCCGCCGCCGTTGTTGTTTTGGAGCACGGAAAGACGATGACGG
AAAAAGAGATCGTGGATTACGTCGCCAGTCAAGTAACAACCGCGAAAAAGTTGCGCGGAGGAGTTGTGTT
TGTGGACGAAGTACCGAAAGGTCTTACCGGAAAACTCGACGCAAGAAAAATCAGAGAGATCCTCATAAAG
GCCAAGAAGGGCGGAAAGATCGCCGTGTAAGAATTCCTGCAGTCGCCATGCGGTCATTACACTATCCCTA
GGATCGGTATCCAGCTAGTACAAACCGGTTTTACTATCTTTTACTCTTGAACTAGTTAATGTGTGAGTAG
TTTCCCGATAAGGGAAATTAGGGTTCTTATAGGGTTTCGCTCATGTGTTGAGCATATAAGAAACCCTTAG
TATGTATTTGTATTTGTAAAATACTTCTATCAATAAAATTTCTAATTCCTAAAACCAAAATCCAGTACTA
AAATCCAGATCGCGGCCGCCACCGCGGTGGAGCTCCAGCTTTTGTTCCCTTTAGTGAGGGTTAATTCCGA
GCTTGGCGTAATCATGGTCATAGCTGTTTCCTGTGTGAAATTGTTATCCGCTCACAATTCCACACAACAT
ACGAGCCGGAAGHCATAAAGTGTAAAGCCTGGGGTGCCTAATGAGTGAGCTAACTCACATTAATTGCGTT
GCGCTCACTGCCCGCTTTCCAGTCGGGAAACCTGTCGTGCCAGCTGCATTAATGAATCGGCCAACGCGCG
GGGAGAGGCGGTTTGCGTATTGGGCGCTCTTCCGCTTCCTCGCTCACTGACTCGCTGCGCTCGGTCGTTC
GGCTGCGGCGAGCGGTATCAGCTCACTCAAAGGCGGTAATACGGTTATCCACAGAATCAGGGGATAACGC
AGGAAAGAACATGAAGGCCTTGACAGGATATATTGGCGGGTAAACTAAGTCGCTGTATGTGTTTGTTTGA
GATCTCATGTGAGCAAAAGGCCAGCAAAAGGCCAGGAACCGTAAAAAGGCCGCGTTGCTGGCGTTTTTCC
ATAGGCTCCGCCCCCCTGACGAGCATCACAAAAATCGACGCTCAAGTCAGAGGTGGCGAAACCCGACAGG
ACTATAAAGATACCAGGCGTTTCCCCCTGGAAGCTCCCTCGTGCGCTCTCCTGTTCCGACCCTGCCGCTT
ACCGGATACCTGTCCGCCTTTCTCCCTTCGGGAAGCGTGGCGCTTTCTCATAGCTCACGCTGTAGGTATC
TCAGTTCGGTGTAGGTCGTTCGCTCCAAGCTGGGCTGTGTGCACGAACCCCCCGTTCAGCCCGACCGCTG
CGCCTTATCCGGTAACTATCGTCTTGAGTCCAACCCGGTAAGACACGACTTATCGCCACTGGCAGCAGCC
ACTGGTAACAGGATTAGCAGAGCGAGGTATGTAGGCGGTGCTACAGAGTTCTTGAAGTGGTGGCCTAACT
ACGGCTACACTAGAAGAACAGTATTTGGTATCTGCGCTCTGCTGAAGCCAGTTACCTTCGGAAGAAGAGT
TGGTAGCTCTTGATCCGGCAAACAAACCACCGCTGGTAGCGGTGGTTTTTTTGTTTGCAAGCAGCAGATT
ACGCGCAGAAAAAAAGGATCTCAAGAAGATCCTTTGATCTTTTCTACGGGGTCTGACGCTCAGTGGAACG
AAAACTCACGTTAAGGGATTTTGGTCATGAGATTATCAAAAAGGATCTTCACCTAGATCCTTTTAAATTA
AAAATGAAGTTTTAAATCAATCTAAAGTATATATGTGTAACATTGGTCTAGTGATTAGAAAAACTCATCG
AGCATCAAATGAAACTGCAATTTATTCATATCAGGATTATCAATACCATATTTTTGAAAAAGCCGTTTCT
GTAATGAAGGAGAAAACTCACCGAGGCAGTTCCATAGGATGGCAAGATCCTGGTATCGGTCTGCGATTCC
GACTCGTCCAACATCAATACAACCTATTAATTTCCCCTCGTCAAAAATAAGGTTATCAAGTGAGAAATCA
CCATGAGTGACGACTGAATCCGGTGAGAATGGCAAAAGTTTATGCATTTCTTTCCAGACTTGTTCAACAG
GCCAGCCATTACGCTCGTCATCAAAATCACTCGCATCAACCAAACCGTTATTCATTCGTGATTGCGCCTG
AGCGAGACGAAATACGCGATCGCTGTTAAAAGGACAATTACAAACAGGAATCGAATGCAACCGGCGCAGG
AACACTGCCAGCGCATCAACAATATTTTCACCTGAATCAGGATATTCTTCTAATACCTGGAATGCTGTTT
TCCCTGGGATCGCAGTGGTGAGTAACCATGCATCATCAGGAGTACGGATAAAATGCTTGATGGTCGGAAG
AGGCATAAATTCCGTCAGCCAGTTTAGTCTGACCATCTCATCTGTAACAACATTGGCAACGCTACCTTTG
CCATGTTTCAGAAACAACTCTGGCGCATCGGGCTTCCCATACAATCGGTAGATTGTCGCACCTGATTGCC
CGACATTATCGCGAGCCCATTTATACCCATATAAATCAGCATCCATGTTGGAATTTAATCGCGGCCTTGA
GCAAGACGTTTCCCGTTGAATATGGCTCATAACACCCCTTGTATTACTGTTTATGTAAGCAGACAGTTTT
ATTGTTCATGATGATATATTTTTATCTTGTGCAATGTAACATCAGAGATTTTGAGACACAACGTGGCTTT
GTTGAATAAATCGAACTTTTGCTGAGTTGAAGGATCAGATCACGCATCTTCCCGACAACGCAGACCGTTC
CGTGGCAAAGCAAAAGTTCAAAATCACCAACTGGTCCACCTACAACAAAGCTCTCATCAACCGTGGCTCC
CTCACTTTCTGGCTGGATGATGGGGCGATTCAGGCGATCCCCATCCAACAGCCCGCCGTCGAGCGGGCT
