>Addgene plasmid #55206 | pGreen_dualluc_3'UTR_sensor | addgene partial sequence | sequence record 91728 | NOS-F 5'-GCGTTCAAAAGTCGCCTAAG-3'
AATGCTCCACTGACGTTCCATAAATTCCCCTCGGTATCCAATTAGAGTCTCATATTCACTCTCAACTCGA
GGTCGACATGACTTCGAAAGTTTATGATCCAGAACAAAGGAAACGGATGATAACTGGTCCGCAGTGGTGG
GCCAGATGTAAACAAATGAATGTTCTTGATTCATTTATTAATTATTATGATTCAGAAAAACATGCAGAAA
ATGCTGTTATTTTTTTACATGGTAACGCGGCCTCTTCTTATTTATGGCGACATGTTGTGCCACATATTGA
GCCAGTAGCGCGGTGTATTATACCAGACCTTATTGGTATGGGCAAATCAGGCAAATCTGGTAATGGTTCT
TATAGGTTACTTGATCATTACAAATATCTTACTGCATGGTTTGAACTTCTTAATTTACCAAAGAAGATCA
TTTTTGTCGGCCATGATTGGGGTGCTTGTTTGGCATTTCATTATAGCTATGAGCATCAAGATAAGATCAA
AGCAATAGTTCACGCTGAAAGTGTAGTAGATGTGATTGAATCATGGGATGAATGGCCTGATATTGAAGAA
GATATTGCGTTGATCAAATCTGAAGAAGGAGAAAAAATGGTTTTGGAGAATAACTTCTTCGTGGAAACCA
TGTTGCCATCAAAAATCATGAGAAAGTTAGAACCAGAAGAATTTGCAGCATATCTTGAACCATTCAAAGA
GAAAGGTGAAGTTCGTCGTCCAACATTATCATGGCCTCGTGAAATCCCGTTAGTAAAAGGTGGTAAACCT
GACGTTGTACAAATTGTTAGGAATTATAATGCTTATCTACGTGCAAGTGATGATTTACCAAAAATGTTTA
TTGAATCGGACCCAGGATTCTTTTCCAATGCTATTGTTGAAGGTGCCAAGAAGTTTCCTAATACTGAATT
TGTC
