>Addgene plasmid #55206 | pGreen_dualluc_3'UTR_sensor | addgene partial sequence | sequence record 91730 | M13pUC-Rev 5'-AGCGGATAACAATTTCACACAGG-3'
TTAACCCTCACTAAAGGGAACAAAAGCTGGAGCTCCACCGCGGTGGCGGCCGCGATCTGGATTTTAGTAC
TGGATTTTGGTTTTAGGAATTAGAAATTTTATTGATAGAAGTATTTTACAAATACAAATACATACTAAGG
GTTTCTTATATGCTCAACACATGAGCGAAACCCTATAAGAACCCTAATTTCCCTTATCGGGAAACTACTC
ACACATTAACTAGTTCAAGAGTAAAAGATAGTAAAACCGGTTTGTACTAGCTGGATACCGATCCTAGGGA
TAGTGTAATGACCGCATGGCGACTGCAGGAATTCTTACACGGCGATCTTTCCGCCCTTCTTGGCCTTTAT
GAGGATCTCTCTGATTTTTCTTGCGTCGAGTTTTCCGGTAAGACCTTTCGGTACTTCGTCCACAAACACA
ACTCCTCCGCGCAACTTTTTCGCGGTTGTTACTTGACTGGCGACGTAATCCACGATCTCTTTTTCCGTCA
TCGTCTTTCCGTGCTCCAAAACAACAACGGCGGCGGGAAGTTCACCGGCGTCATCGTCGGGAAGACCTGC
GACACCTGCGTCGAAGATGTTGGGGTGTTGGAGCAAGATGGATTCCAATTCAGCGGGAGCCACCTGATAG
CCTTTGTACTTAATCAGAGACTTCAGGCGGTCAACGATGAAGAAGTGTTCGTCTTCGTCCCAGTAAGCTA
TGTCTCCAGAATGTAGCCATCCATCCTTGTCAATCAAGGCGTTGGTCGCTTCCGGATTGTTTACATAACC
GGACATAATCATAGGACCTCTCACACACAGTTCGCCTCTTTGATTAACGCCCAGCGTTTTCCCGGTATCC
AGATCCACAACCTTCGCTTCAAAAAATGGAACAACTTTACCGACCGCGCCC
